>Addgene plasmid #239770 | pcDNA3.1(+)_Nav1.6(K1425TAG, Y371C, I1652N)-HA | addgene full sequence | sequence record 477735 | Addgene NGS Result
GACGGATCGGGAGATCTCCCGATCCCCTATGGTGCACTCTCAGTACAATCTGCTCTGATGCCGCATAGTT
AAGCCAGTATCTGCTCCCTGCTTGTGTGTTGGAGGTCGCTGAGTAGTGCGCGAGCAAAATTTAAGCTACA
ACAAGGCAAGGCTTGACCGACAATTGCATGAAGAATCTGCTTAGGGTTAGGCGTTTTGCGCTGCTTCGCG
ATGTACGGGCCAGATATACGCGTTGACATTGATTATTGACTAGTTATTAATAGTAATCAATTACGGGGTC
ATTAGTTCATAGCCCATATATGGAGTTCCGCGTTACATAACTTACGGTAAATGGCCCGCCTGGCTGACCG
CCCAACGACCCCCGCCCATTGACGTCAATAATGACGTATGTTCCCATAGTAACGCCAATAGGGACTTTCC
ATTGACGTCAATGGGTGGAGTATTTACGGTAAACTGCCCACTTGGCAGTACATCAAGTGTATCATATGCC
AAGTACGCCCCCTATTGACGTCAATGACGGTAAATGGCCCGCCTGGCATTATGCCCAGTACATGACCTTA
TGGGACTTTCCTACTTGGCAGTACATCTACGTATTAGTCATCGCTATTACCATGGTGATGCGGTTTTGGC
AGTACATCAATGGGCGTGGATAGCGGTTTGACTCACGGGGATTTCCAAGTCTCCACCCCATTGACGTCAA
TGGGAGTTTGTTTTGGCACCAAAATCAACGGGACTTTCCAAAATGTCGTAACAACTCCGCCCCATTGACG
CAAATGGGCGGTAGGCGTGTACGGTGGGAGGTCTATATAAGCAGAGCTCTCTGGCTAACTAGAGAACCCA
CTGCTTACTGGCTTATCGAAATTAATACGACTCACTATAGGGAGACCCAAGCTGGCTAGCGTTTAAACTT
AAGCTTGGTACCGAGCTCGGATCCACTAGTCCAGTGTGGTGGAATTCGCCACCATGGCTGCACGGCTGCT
GGCACCTCCTGGCCCCGATTCCTTTAAGCCTTTCACACCTGAGAGCCTGGCTAACATCGAGAGAAGAATT
GCCGAGTCCAAGCTGAAGAAGCCTCCCAAGGCCGATGGCTCTCACAGAGAGGACGACGAGGATTCTAAGC
CTAAGCCCAATAGCGATCTGGAGGCCGGCAAGTCCCTGCCTTTCATCTACGGCGACATCCCACAGGGCCT
GGTGGCCGTGCCACTGGAGGACTTTGACCCCTATTACCTGACCCAGAAGACATTTGTGGTGCTGAATCGG
GGCAAGACACTGTTCCGCTTCTCTGCCACCCCCGCCCTGTATATCCTGTCCCCTTTCAACCTGATCCGCA
GAATCGCCATCAAGATCCTGATCCACTCCGTGTTCTCTATGATCATCATGTGCACAATCCTGACCAATTG
CGTGTTCATGACCTTCTCCAATCCACCAGAGTGGAGCAAGAATGTGGAGTACACCTTCACAGGCATCTAC
ACCTTTGAGTCTCTGGTGAAGATCATCGCCCGGGGCTTTTGCATCGACGGCTTCACCTTTCTGAGAGACC
CATGGAACTGGCTGGACTTTAGCGTGATCATGATGGCCTACATCACCGAGTTTGTGAATCTGGGCAACGT
GAGCGCCCTGCGGACATTCCGGGTGCTGCGCGCCCTGAAGACCATCTCTGTGATCCCTGGCCTGAAGACA
ATCGTGGGCGCCCTGATCCAGTCCGTGAAGAAGCTGTCCGACGTGATGATCCTGACCGTGTTCTGCCTGT
CCGTGTTTGCCCTGATCGGCCTGCAGCTGTTCATGGGCAACCTGAGGAACAAGTGCGTGGTGTGGCCAAT
CAACTTTAATGAGAGCTATCTGGAGAACGGCACCAGAGGCTTCGATTGGGAGGAGTACATCAACAACAAG
ACCAATTTCTATATGGTGCCTGGCATGCTGGAGCCACTGCTGTGCGGCAACTCCTCTGATGCCGGCCAGT
GCCCCGAGGGCTTTCAGTGCATGAAGGCCGGCAGAAATCCTAATTATGGCTACACCTCTTTTGACACCTT
TTCCTGGGCCTTTCTGGCCCTGTTCAGACTGATGACCCAGGACTGCTGGGAGAACCTGTACCAGCTGACC
CTGAGAGCCGCCGGCAAGACCTACATGATCTTCTTTGTGCTGGTAATCTTCGTGGGCTCCTTCTACCTGG
TGAACCTGATCCTGGCCGTGGTGGCCATGGCCTACGAGGAGCAGAACCAGGCCACCCTGGAGGAGGCCGA
GCAGAAGGAGGCCGAGTTCAAGGCCATGCTGGAGCAGCTGAAGAAGCAGCAGGAGGAGGCCCAGGCCGCC
GCCATGGCCACATCCGCCGGCACCGTGAGCGAGGACGCCATCGAGGAGGAGGGCGAGGATGGCGTGGGCT
CCCCCCGGTCTTCTAGCGAGCTGTCCAAGCTGTCCTCTAAGTCCGCCAAGGAGAGGCGGAATCGGAGAAA
GAAGCGGAAGCAGAAGGAGCTGTCCGAGGGCGAGGAGAAGGGCGATCCAGAGAAGGTGTTCAAGAGCGAG
TCCGAGGATGGCATGAGACGGAAGGCCTTTCGCCTGCCTGACAATAGAATCGGCAGGAAGTTTTCCATCA
TGAATCAGAGCCTGCTGTCCATCCCTGGCAGCCCTTTCCTGTCCCGGCACAATTCCAAGTCCAGCATCTT
CTCTTTTCGCGGCCCTGGCAGATTCCGCGATCCAGGCTCCGAGAACGAGTTTGCCGATGACGAGCACAGC
ACCGTGGAGGAGTCCGAGGGCCGGAGAGACTCCCTGTTTATCCCTATCCGCGCCCGGGAGCGCAGATCCT
CTTACTCCGGCTACTCCGGCTATTCTCAGTGCTCCAGATCTTCTCGGATCTTTCCATCTCTGCGGAGATC
CGTGAAGAGAAACTCCACCGTGGACTGTAATGGCGTGGTGAGCCTGATCGGCCCCGGCTCCCACATCGGC
AGACTGCTGCCAGAGGCCACCACCGAGGTGGAGATCAAGAAGAAGGGGCCTGGCAGCCTGCTGGTGTCTA
TGGAGCAGCTGGCCAGCTATGGCAGAAAGGACCGGATCAATTCTATCATGTCCGTGGTGACAAACACCCT
GGTGGAGGAGCTGGAGGAGTCCCAGAGGAAGTGTCCCCCATGTTGGTACAAGTTTGCCAATACATTTCTG
ATCTGGGAGTGTCACCCATATTGGATCAAGCTGAAGGAGATCGTGAATCTGATCGTGATGGACCCATTCG
TGGATCTGGCCATCACAATCTGCATCGTGCTGAACACCCTGTTTATGGCCATGGAGCACCACCCCATGAC
ACCACAGTTTGAGCACGTGCTGGCCGTGGGCAATCTGGTGTTCACCGGCATCTTTACCGCCGAGATGTTC
CTGAAGCTGATCGCCATGGACCCATACTACTATTTTCAGGAGGGCTGGAATATCTTCGATGGCTTTATCG
TGAGCCTGTCCCTGATGGAGCTGGGCCTGGCCGATGTGGAGGGCCTGTCTGTGCTGCGCAGCTTTCGGCT
GCTGCGCGTGTTCAAGCTGGCCAAGAGCTGGCCAACCCTGAATATGCTGATCAAGATCATCGGCAACTCC
GTGGGCGCCCTGGGCAATCTGACCCTGGTGCTGGCCATCATCGTGTTCATCTTTGCCGTGGTGGGCATGC
AGCTGTTCGGCAAGTCCTACAAGGAGTGCGTGTGCAAGATCTCCCAGGAGTGTAAGCTGCCACGGTGGCA
CATGAACGATTTCTTTCACTCTTTCCTGATCGTGTTCCGGGTGCTGTGCGGCGAGTGGATCGAGACCATG
TGGGACTGCATGGAGGTGGCCGGCCAGGCCATGTGCCTGATCGTGTTCATGATGGTAATGGTAATCGGCA
ATCTGGTGGTGCTGAATCTGTTCCTGGCCCTGCTGCTGTCTTCTTTTAGCGCCGACAACCTGGCCGCCAC
AGACGATGACGGCGAGATGAATAACCTGCAGATCTCCGTGATCAGAATCAAGAAGGGCGTGGCCTGGGCC
AAGGTGAAGGTGCACGCCTTTATGCAGGCCCACTTTAAGCAGAGGGAGGCCGATGAGGTGAAGCCACTGG
ACGAGCTGTACGAGAAGAAGGCCAATTGTATCGCCAACCACACAGGCGTGGATATACACCGCAATGGCGA
TTTCCAGAAGAACGGCAATGGCACCACCTCCGGCATCGGCTCCTCTGTGGAGAAGTACATCATCGACGAG
GACCACATGTCCTTCATCAATAATCCAAATCTGACCGTGCGGGTGCCTATCGCCGTGGGCGAGTCTGACT
TTGAGAATCTGAACACCGAGGACGTGTCCAGCGAGTCCGACCCAGAGGGCTCCAAGGACAAGCTGGATGA
TACATCCTCTAGCGAGGGCTCTACCATCGACATCAAGCCTGAGGTGGAGGAGGTGCCTGTGGAGCAGCCA
GAGGAGTACCTGGACCCTGATGCCTGTTTCACCGAGGGCTGCGTGCAGAGATTCAAGTGCTGTCAGGTGA
ACATCGAGGAGGGCCTGGGCAAGTCTTGGTGGATACTGCGGAAGACATGCTTCCTGATCGTGGAGCACAA
CTGGTTTGAGACCTTTATCATCTTCATGATCCTGCTGTCCTCCGGCGCCCTGGCCTTTGAGGACATCTAT
ATCGAGCAGAGAAAGACCATCAGAACCATCCTGGAGTACGCCGACAAGGTGTTCACATATATCTTTATCC
TGGAGATGCTGCTGAAGTGGACCGCCTACGGCTTTGTGAAGTTCTTTACCAATGCCTGGTGCTGGCTGGA
CTTTCTGATCGTGGCCGTGTCTCTGGTGTCCCTGATCGCCAACGCCCTGGGCTATTCTGAGCTGGGCGCC
ATCAAGTCTCTGAGAACCCTGAGAGCCCTGCGCCCCCTGAGAGCCCTGAGCAGATTTGAGGGCATGAGGG
TGGTGGTGAATGCCCTGGTGGGCGCCATCCCTAGCATCATGAACGTGCTGCTGGTGTGCCTGATCTTTTG
GCTGATCTTTTCTATCATGGGCGTGAATCTGTTCGCCGGCAAGTACCACTACTGCTTTAATGAGACCTCC
GAGATCCGGTTCGAGATCGATGAGGTGAACAACAAGACAGACTGTGAGAAGCTGATGGAGGGCAACAATA
CAGAGATCCGGTGGAAGAATGTGAAGATCAATTTCGATAACGTGGGCGCCGGCTACCTGGCCCTGCTGCA
GGTGGCCACCTTTAAGGGCTGGATGGATATAATGTACGCCGCCGTGGATTCCCGCTAGCCCGATGAGCAG
CCAGACTATGAGGGCAACATCTACATGTACATCTATTTCGTGATCTTCATCATCTTCGGCAGCTTTTTCA
CCCTGAATCTGTTTATCGGCGTGATCATCGATAACTTCAACCAGCAGAAGAAGAAGTTCGGCGGCCAGGA
CATCTTCATGACAGAGGAGCAGAAGAAGTACTATAACGCCATGAAGAAGCTGGGCTCCAAGAAGCCTCAG
AAGCCAATCCCTAGACCACTGAATAAGATCCAGGGCATCGTGTTCGACTTCGTGACCCAGCAGGCCTTTG
ACATCGTGATCATGATGCTGATCTGTCTGAACATGGTGACCATGATGGTGGAGACAGATACCCAGTCCAA
GCAGATGGAGAATATCCTGTATTGGATCAACCTGGTGTTTGTGATCTTTTTCACATGTGAGTGCGTGCTG
AAGATGTTCGCCCTGCGCCACTATTATTTCACAATCGGCTGGAACATCTTTGACTTCGTGGTGGTAATCC
TGTCTATCGTGGGCATGTTTCTGGCCGACATCATCGAGAAGTACTTCGTGAGCCCAACACTGTTCAGAGT
GATCCGGCTGGCCAGGATCGGCAGAATCCTGCGGCTGATCAAGGGCGCCAAGGGCATCAGAACCCTGCTG
TTCGCCCTGATGATGTCTCTGCCAGCCCTGTTCAATAACGGCCTGCTGCTGTTTCTGGTAATGTTCATCT
TTTCCATCTTTGGCATGTCCAACTTCGCCTATGTGAAGCACGAGGCCGGCATCGATGATATGTTTAACTT
CGAGACATTCGGCAACTCCATGATCTGTCTGTTCCAGATCACCACCTCTGCCGGCTGGGATGGCCTGCTG
CTGCCTATCCTGAATAGACCACCAGATTGTAGCCTGGATAAGGAGCACCCTGGCAGCGGCTTCAAGGGCG
ATTGTGGCAATCCTTCCGTGGGCATCTTCTTCTTCGTGTCCTACATCATCATCTCTTTCCTGATCGTGGT
GAACATGTACATCGCCATCATCCTGGAGAATTTCTCTGTGGCCACCGAGGAGTCTGCCGACCCACTGTCT
GAGGATGACTTCGAGACCTTCTATGAGATCTGGGAGAAGTTTGACCCTGATGCCACCCAGTTTATCGAGT
ATTGCAAGCTGGCCGACTTTGCCGACGCCCTGGAGCACCCACTGAGAGTGCCAAAGCCAAATACCATCGA
GCTGATCGCCATGGATCTGCCCATGGTGAGCGGCGATAGAATCCACTGCCTGGACATCCTGTTTGCCTTC
ACAAAGAGAGTGCTGGGCGATAGCGGCGAGCTGGACATCCTGAGGCAGCAGATGGAGGAGAGGTTCGTGG
CCTCTAACCCCAGCAAGGTGTCCTACGAGCCTATCACCACAACCCTGCGGAGAAAGCAGGAGGAGGTGTC
CGCCGTGGTGCTGCAGAGAGCCTACAGAGGCCACCTGGCCCGGAGAGGCTTTATCTGCAGAAAGATCACC
TCCAACAAGCTGGAGAATGGCGGCACCCACCGCGAGAAGAAGGAGTCTACCCCCTCTACCGCCAGCCTGC
CTTCCTACGACTCCGTGACCAAGCCAGATAAGGAGAAGCAGCAGCGCGCAGAGGAGGGACGGAGAGAAAG
AGCTAAGAGACAGAAAGAAGTGAGAGAGTCAAAGTGCTCTAGATACCCATACGACGTCCCAGACTACGCT
TAAGGGCCCGTTTAAACCCGCTGATCAGCCTCGACTGTGCCTTCTAGTTGCCAGCCATCTGTTGTTTGCC
CCTCCCCCGTGCCTTCCTTGACCCTGGAAGGTGCCACTCCCACTGTCCTTTCCTAATAAAATGAGGAAAT
TGCATCGCATTGTCTGAGTAGGTGTCATTCTATTCTGGGGGGTGGGGTGGGGCAGGACAGCAAGGGGGAG
GATTGGGAAGACAATAGCAGGCATGCTGGGGATGCGGTGGGCTCTATGGCTTCTGAGGCGGAAAGAACCA
GCTGGGGCTCTAGGGGGTATCCCC
[124 nt withheld, positions 7235-7358]
C
[91 nt withheld, positions 7360-7450]
A
[49 nt withheld, positions 7452-7500]
CCTTTGACGTTGGAGTCCACGTTCTTT
[37 nt withheld, positions 7528-7564]
ACCCTATCTCGGTCTATTCTTTTGATTTATAAGGGATTTTGCCGATTTCGGCCTATTGGTTAAAAAATGA
GCTGATTTAACAAAAATTTAACGCGAATTAATTCTGTGGAATGTGTGTCAGTTAGGGTGTGGAAAGTCCC
CAGGCTCCCCAGCAGGCAGAAGTATGCAAAGCATGCATCTCAATTAGTCAGCAACCAGGTGTGGAAAGTC
CCCAGGCTCCCCAGCAGGCAGAAGTATGCAAAGCATGCATCTCAATTAGTCAGCAACCATAGTCCCGCCC
CTAACTCCGCCCATCCCGCCCCTAACTCCGCCCAGTTCCGCCCATTCTCCGCCCCATGGCTGACTAATTT
TTTTTATTTATGCAGAGGCCGAGGCCGCCTCTGCCTCTGAGCTATTCCAGAAGTAGTGAGGAGGCTTTTT
TGGAGGCCTAGGCTTTTGCAAAAAGCTCCCGGGAGCTTGTATATCCATTTTCGGATCTGATCAAGAGACA
GGATGAGGATCGTTTCGCATGATTGAACAAGATGGATTGCACGCAGGTTCTCCGGCCGCTTGGGTGGAGA
GGCTATTCGGCTATGACTGGGCACAACAGACAATCGGCTGCTCTGATGCCGCCGTGTTCCGGCTGTCAGC
GCAGGGGCGCCCGGTTCTTTTTGTCAAGACCGACCTGTCCGGTGCCCTGAATGAACTGCAGGACGAGGCA
GCGCGGCTATCGTGGCTGGCCACGACGGGCGTTCCTTGCGCAGCTGTGCTCGACGTTGTCACTGAAGCGG
GAAGGGACTGGCTGCTATTGGGCGAAGTGCCGGGGCAGGATCTCCTGTCATCTCACCTTGCTCCTGCCGA
GAAAGTATCCATCATGGCTGATGCAATGCGGCGGCTGCATACGCTTGATCCGGCTACCTGCCCATTCGAC
CACCAAGCGAAACATCGCATCGAGCGAGCACGTACTCGGATGGAAGCCGGTCTTGTCGATCAGGATGATC
TGGACGAAGAGCATCAGGGGCTCGCGCCAGCCGAACTGTTCGCCAGGCTCAAGGCGCGCATGCCCGACGG
CGAGGATCTCGTCGTGACCCATGGCGATGCCTGCTTGCCGAATATCATGGTGGAAAATGGCCGCTTTTCT
GGATTCATCGACTGTGGCCGGCTGGGTGTGGCGGACCGCTATCAGGACATAGCGTTGGCTACCCGTGATA
TTGCTGAAGAGCTTGGCGGCGAATGGGCTGACCGCTTCCTCGTGCTTTACGGTATCGCCGCTCCCGATTC
GCAGCGCATCGCCTTCTATCGCCTTCTTGACGAGTTCTTCTGAGCGGGACTCTGGGGTTCGAAATGACCG
ACCAAGCGACGCCCAACCTGCCATCACGAGATTTCGATTCCACCGCCGCCTTCTATGAAAGGTTGGGCTT
CGGAATCGTTTTCCGGGACGCCGGCTGGATGATCCTCCAGCGCGGGGATCTCATGCTGGAGTTCTTCGCC
CACCCCAACTTGTTTATTGCAGCTTATAATGGTTACAAATAAAGCAATAGCATCACAAATTTCACAAATA
AAGCATTTTTTTCACTGCATTCTAGTTGTGGTTTGTCCAAACTCATCAATGTATCTTATCATGTCTGTAT
ACCGTCGACCTCTAGCTAGAGCTTGGCGTAATCATGGTCATAGCTGTTTCCTGTGTGAAATTGTTATCCG
CTCACAATTCCACACAACATACGAGCCGGAAGCATAAAGTGTAAAGCATGGGGTGCCTAATGAGTGAGCT
AACTCACATTAATTGCGTTGCGCTCACTGCCCGCTTTCCAGTCGGGAAACCTGTCGTGCCAGCTGCATTA
ATGAATCGGCCAACGCGCGGGGAGAGGCGGTTTGCGTATTGGGCGCTCTTCCGCTTCCTCGCTCACTGAC
TCGCTGCGCTCGGTCGTTCGGCTGCGGCGAGCGGTATCAGCTCACTCAAAGGCGGTAATACGGTTATCCA
CAGAATCAGGGGATAACGCAGGAAAGAACATGTGAGCAAAAGGCCAGCAAAAGGCCAGGAACCGTAAAAA
GGCCGCGTTGCTGGCGTTTTTCCATAGGCTCCGCCCCCCTGACGAGCATCACAAAAATCGACGCTCAAGT
CAGAGGTGGCGAAACCCGACAGGACTATAAAGATACCAGGCGTTTCCCCCTGGAAGCTCCCTCGTGCGCT
CTCCTGTTCCGACCCTGCCGCTTACCGGATACCTGTCCGCCTTTCTCCCTTCGGGAAGCGTGGCGCTTTC
TCATAGCTCACGCTGTAGGTATCTCAGTTCGGTGTAGGTCGTTCGCTCCAAGCTGGGCTGTGTGCACGAA
CCCCCCGTTCAGCCCGACCGCTGCGCCTTATCCGGTAACTATCGTCTTGAGTCCAACCCGGTAAGACACG
ACTTATCGCCACTGGCAGCAGCCACTGGTAACAGGATTAGCAGAGCGAGGTATGTAGGCGGTGCTACAGA
GTTCTTGAAGTGGTGGCCTAACTACGGCTACACTAGAAGAACAGTATTTGGTATCTGCGCTCTGCTGAAG
CCAGTTACCTTCGGAAAAAGAGTTGGTAGCTCTTGATCCGGCAAACAAACCACCGCTGGTAGCGGTGGTT
TTTTTGTTTGCAAGCAGCAGATTACGCGCAGAAAAAAAGGATCTCAAGAAGATCCTTTGATCTTTTCTAC
GGGGTCTGACGCTCAGTGGAACGAAAACTCACGTTAAGGGATTTTGGTCATGAGATTATCAAAAAGGATC
TTCACCTAGATCCTTTTAAATTAAAAATGAAGTTTTAAATCAATCTAAAGTATATATGAGTAAACTTGGT
CTGACAGTTACCAATGCTTAATCAGTGAGGCACCTATCTCAGCGATCTGTCTATTTCGTTCATCCATAGT
TGCCTGACTCCCCGTCGTGTAGATAACTACGATACGGGAGGGCTTACCATCTGGCCCCAGTGCTGCAATG
ATACCGCGAGACCCACGCTCACCGGCTCCAGATTTATCAGCAATAAACCAGCCAGCCGGAAGGGCCGAGC
GCAGAAGTGGTCCTGCAACTTTATCCGCCTCCATCCAGTCTATTAATTGTTGCCGGGAAGCTAGAGTAAG
TAGTTCGCCAGTTAATAGTTTGCGCAACGTTGTTGCCATTGCTACAGGCATCGTGGTGTCACGCTCGTCG
TTTGGTATGGCTTCATTCAGCTCCGGTTCCCAACGATCAAGGCGAGTTACATGATCCCCCATGTTGTGCA
AAAAAGCGGTTAGCTCCTTCGGTCCTCCGATCGTTGTCAGAAGTAAGTTGGCCGCAGTGTTATCACTCAT
GGTTATGGCAGCACTGCATAATTCTCTTACTGTCATGCCATCCGTAAGATGCTTTTCTGTGACTGGTGAG
TACTCAACCAAGTCATTCTGAGAATAGTGTATGCGGCGACCGAGTTGCTCTTGCCCGGCGTCAATACGGG
ATAATACCGCGCCACATAGCAGAACTTTAAAAGTGCTCATCATTGGAAAACGTTCTTCGGGGCGAAAACT
CTCAAGGATCTTACCGCTGTTGAGATCCAGTTCGATGTAACCCACTCGTGCACCCAACTGATCTTCAGCA
TCTTTTACTTTCACCAGCGTTTCTGGGTGAGCAAAAACAGGAAGGCAAAATGCCGCAAAAAAGGGAATAA
GGGCGACACGGAAATGTTGAATACTCATACTCTTCCTTTTTCAATATTATTGAAGCATTTATCAGGGTTA
TTGTCTCATGAGCGGATACATATTTGAATGTATTTAGAAAAATAAACAAATAGGGGTTCCGCGCACATTT
CCCCGAAAAGTGCCACCTGACGTC
Features (pLannotate 1.2.2; 20 found; start..end, strand, type, name):
     28..80      -  misc_feature   bom (fragment): basis of mobility region from pBR322
    235..614     +  enhancer       CMV enhancer: human cytomegalovirus immediate early enhancer
    615..818     +  promoter       CMV promoter: human cytomegalovirus (CMV) immediate early promoter
    814..847     +  LTR            5' LTR (truncated) (fragment): truncated 5' long terminal repeat (LTR) from HIV-1
    863..881     +  promoter       T7 promoter: promoter for bacteriophage T7 RNA polymerase
    964..6897    +  CDS            Scn8a: SCN8A_MOUSE - Also known as Nbna1. Experimental evidence at protein level: Swiss-Prot protein existence level 1. Mediates the voltage-dependent sodium ion permeability of excitable membranes. Assuming opened or closed conformations in response to the voltage difference across the membrane, the protein forms a sodium-selective channel through which Na(+) ions may pass in accordance with their electrochemical gradient. In macrophages, isoform 5 may participate in the control of podosome and invadopodia formation. From Mus musculus (Mouse).
   6965..7189    +  polyA_signal   bGH poly(A) signal: bovine growth hormone polyadenylation signal
   7193..7214    +  promoter       SV40 promoter (fragment): SV40 enhancer and early promoter
   7235..7663    +  rep_origin     f1 ori (sequence partly withheld): f1 bacteriophage origin of replication; arrow indicates direction of (+) strand synthesis
   7677..8006    +  promoter       SV40 promoter: SV40 enhancer and early promoter
   8073..8864    +  CDS            neo: KKA2_KLEPN - Also known as kan, nptII. Experimental evidence at protein level: Swiss-Prot protein existence level 1. Resistance to kanamycin, neomycin, paromomycin, ribostamycin, butirosin and gentamicin B. From Klebsiella pneumoniae.
   8888..9046    +  CDS            ble (fragment): BLE_KLEPN - Experimental evidence at protein level: Swiss-Prot protein existence level 1. Binding protein with a strong affinity to the bleomycin family of antibiotics. Binds to CL990; an antimitotic-antibiotic compound. From Klebsiella pneumoniae.
   9041..9162    +  polyA_signal   SV40 poly(A) signal: SV40 polyadenylation signal
   9233..9255    -  protein_bind   lac operator (fragment): The lac repressor binds to the lac operator to inhibit transcription in E. coli. This inhibition can be relieved by adding lactose or isopropyl-β-D-thiogalactopyranoside (IPTG). lac repressor encoded by lacI
   9259..9289    -  promoter       lac promoter: promoter for the E. coli lac operon
   9304..9325    -  protein_bind   CAP binding site: CAP binding activates transcription in the presence of cAMP. E. coli catabolite activator protein
   9338..9430    -  CDS            lacI (fragment): lac repressor; lacI; The lac repressor binds to the lac operator to inhibit transcription in E. coli. This inhibition can be relieved by adding lactose or isopropyl-β-D-thiogalactopyranoside (IPTG).
   9613..10201   -  rep_origin     ori: high-copy-number ColE1/pMB1/pBR322/pUC origin of replication
  10372..11232   -  CDS            AmpR: β-lactamase; bla; confers resistance to ampicillin, carbenicillin, and related antibiotics
  11233..11337   -  promoter       AmpR promoter: bla
