[The description below was written by a language model from this plasmid's Addgene catalogue record and pLannotate feature annotations shown in this document.]
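Description:
pcDNA3.1(+)_Nav1.6(K1425TAG, Y371C, I1652N)-HA is a mammalian expression plasmid of about 11.4 kb. It is built on a pcDNA3.1(+)-P2A-eGFP backbone in which the P2A-eGFP segment was replaced by an HA epitope tag. It is maintained in E. coli through a high-copy ColE1/pUC-type origin and an ampicillin resistance gene (β-lactamase). It also carries an f1 origin and an SV40 promoter-driven neomycin phosphotransferase cassette with an SV40 polyadenylation signal, which would allow G418 selection in mammalian cells. The short HIV-1 LTR, ble, lacI and lac promoter/operator hits in the feature table are fragments typical of automated annotation of this backbone rather than functional modules. The record notes that the Scn8a insert is prone to mutation and rearrangement during bacterial propagation.

The payload is the mouse Scn8a coding sequence, which encodes the voltage-gated sodium channel Nav1.6. It is driven by the CMV immediate-early enhancer/promoter and terminated by the bovine growth hormone polyadenylation signal. A T7 promoter lies upstream of the insert. The HA tag is fused to the C terminus for immunodetection, although the feature table does not annotate it separately. Three changes are engineered into the channel. Y371C makes it tetrodotoxin-resistant, I1652N is described as a pathogenic variant, and the codon for K1425 is replaced by an amber (TAG) stop codon. The amber codon allows site-specific incorporation of a noncanonical amino acid by genetic code expansion. This requires an orthogonal suppressor tRNA/synthetase pair supplied from elsewhere, since none is present on this plasmid. The incorporated residue can then be coupled to a fluorescent dye by bioorthogonal click chemistry. The associated work uses this approach to label Nav1.6 directly in living primary neurons.
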