Addgene plasmid #239770: pcDNA3.1(+)_Nav1.6(K1425TAG, Y371C, I1652N)-HA
Purpose: Expresses pathogenic (I1652N) TTX-resistant variant of mouse Nav1.6 with a TAG codon at position 1425 and a C-terminal HA tag in mammalian cells. Can be used for click labeling.
Depositing lab: Ivana Nikić-Spiegel. Depositing organization: Universitaetsklinikum Tuebingen. Publication: Direct fluorescent labeling of NF186 and NaV1.6 in living primary neurons using bioorthogonal click chemistry. Stajkovic N, Liu Y, Arsic A, Meng N, Lyu H, Zhang N, Grimm D, Lerche H, Nikic-Spiegel I. J Cell Sci. 2023 Jun 15;136(12):jcs260600. doi: 10.1242/jcs.260600. Epub 2023 Jun 28. PubMed 37288813.
Backbone
  Vector backbone: pcDNA3.1(+)-P2A-eGFP (P2A-eGFP was replaced by the HA tag)
  Vector type: Mammalian Expression
Growth in bacteria
  Bacterial resistance: Ampicillin, 100 μg/mL
  Growth temperature: 30°C
  Growth strain: XL10 Gold
  Growth instructions: Growth temperature: 27-28 °C. All the steps involving propagation of Nav1.6 in bacteria were performed at 27-28 °C to avoid the introduction of additional mutations and rearrangements of Scn8a (details are provided in Stajkovic et al., 2023).
  Copy number: High Copy
Gene/Insert
  Gene/Insert name: Scn8a
  Species: M. musculus (mouse)
  Mutation: K1425TAG, Y371C, I1652N
  Entrez Gene: Scn8a (a.k.a. C630029C19Rik, NaCh6, Nav1.6, dmu, med, mnd-2, mnd2, nmf2, nmf335, nmf58, nur14, seal)
  Promoter: CMV
  Tag / fusion protein: HA-tag (C terminal on backbone)
  Cloning method: Restriction Enzyme; 5′ cloning site Unknown (unknown if destroyed)
Resource information
  A portion of this plasmid was derived from a plasmid made by: GenScript
Terms and licenses: Academic/Nonprofit Terms; Industry Terms: Not Available to Industry
Depositor comments: A portion of this plasmid was derived from a plasmid made by GenScript.
How to cite: pcDNA3.1(+)_Nav1.6(K1425TAG, Y371C, I1652N)-HA was a gift from Ivana Nikić-Spiegel (Addgene plasmid # 239770 ; http://n2t.net/addgene:239770 ; RRID:Addgene_239770)
